Addgene plasmid #130590: pTK_Sox10_enh_10E2_Cherry
Purpose: enhancer reporter
Depositing lab: Tatjana Sauka-Spengler. Depositing organization: University of Oxford. Publication: Reconstruction of the Global Neural Crest Gene Regulatory Network In Vivo. Williams RM, Candido-Ferreira I, Repapi E, Gavriouchkina D, Senanayake U, Ling ITC, Telenius J, Taylor S, Hughes J, Sauka-Spengler T. Dev Cell. 2019 Oct 21;51(2):255-276.e7. doi: 10.1016/j.devcel.2019.10.003. PubMed 31639368.
Backbone
  Vector backbone: pTK_BsmBI_Cherry
  Backbone size w/o insert (bp): 4670
  Vector type: enhancer reporter
Growth in bacteria
  Bacterial resistance: Ampicillin, 100 μg/mL
  Growth temperature: 37°C
  Growth strain: DH5alpha
  Copy number: Low Copy
Gene/Insert
  Gene/Insert name: Sox10_enh_10E2
  Species: G. gallus (chicken)
  Insert size (bp): 270
  Promoter: thymidine kinase minimal promoter
  Cloning method: Restriction Enzyme; 5′ cloning site Unknown (unknown if destroyed)
  Sequencing primers: 5′ pTK forward CTAGCAAAATAGGCTGTCCC; 3′ pTK reverse ATATTTCTTCCGGGGACACC
Terms and licenses: Academic/Nonprofit Terms; Industry Terms: Not Available to Industry
How to cite: pTK_Sox10_enh_10E2_Cherry was a gift from Tatjana Sauka-Spengler (Addgene plasmid # 130590 ; http://n2t.net/addgene:130590 ; RRID:Addgene_130590)
