[The description below was written by a language model from this plasmid's Addgene catalogue record and pLannotate feature annotations shown in this document.]
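Description:
pTK_Sox10_enh_10E2_Cherry is an enhancer reporter plasmid built on the pTK_BsmBI_Cherry backbone, carrying a 270 bp chicken (G. gallus) genomic fragment designated Sox10 enhancer 10E2. The enhancer is not annotated as a feature. The unannotated gap between the upstream transcriptional pause site and the herpes simplex virus thymidine kinase promoter is where it would be expected to sit, although the record does not give the cloning sites. Because the minimal TK promoter has little activity on its own, mCherry fluorescence is expected only in cells where the cloned element recruits the transcription factors needed to activate it. Red fluorescence therefore reports the spatial and temporal activity of the candidate Sox10 regulatory element.

The reporter unit is insulated from read-through transcription by a synthetic polyadenylation signal and an RNA polymerase II pause site from the human α2 globin gene placed upstream. Downstream of the TK promoter lies a chimeric β-globin/immunoglobulin intron, which generally improves transcript processing and expression, followed by the mCherry coding sequence and an SV40 polyadenylation signal. Short fragments of SV40 large T antigen, the tetracycline resistance gene and lacZα are non-functional cloning remnants.

In bacteria, the plasmid is maintained through a ColE1/pUC-type origin and selected with ampicillin via β-lactamase; an f1 origin is also present. The catalogue lists it as low copy even though this origin type is annotated as high copy. The sequenced record (4,591 nt) is also shorter than the stated backbone plus insert. The associated work concerns the neural crest gene regulatory network in vivo, consistent with testing Sox10 enhancer activity in embryos, though the record does not state a delivery method.
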