Features (pLannotate 1.2.2; 13 found; start..end, strand, type, name):
      1..49      +  polyA_signal   poly(A) signal: synthetic polyadenylation signal
     63..154     +  misc_feature   pause site: RNA polymerase II transcriptional pause signal from the human α2 globin gene
    538..683     +  promoter       HSV TK promoter: herpes simplex virus thymidine kinase promoter
    761..893     +  intron         chimeric intron: chimera between introns from human β-globin and immunoglobulin heavy chain genes
    953..1660    +  CDS            mCherry: mCherry is a basic (constitutively fluorescent) red fluorescent protein published in 2004, derived from Discosoma sp.. It is reported to be a very rapidly-maturing monomer with low acid sensitivity.
   1715..1836    -  polyA_signal   SV40 poly(A) signal: SV40 polyadenylation signal
   1859..1927    -  CDS            large T antigen (fragment): large T antigen from SV40 (simian virus 40)
   1943..2075    +  CDS            TcR (fragment): tetracycline efflux protein; tet; confers resistance to tetracycline
   2255..2843    -  rep_origin     ori: high-copy-number ColE1/pMB1/pBR322/pUC origin of replication
   3014..3874    -  CDS            AmpR: β-lactamase; bla; confers resistance to ampicillin, carbenicillin, and related antibiotics
   3875..3979    -  promoter       AmpR promoter: bla
   4006..4434    +  rep_origin     f1 ori (sequence partly withheld): f1 bacteriophage origin of replication; arrow indicates direction of (+) strand synthesis
   4466..4533    -  CDS            lacZα (fragment): LacZα fragment of β-galactosidase; lacZ fragment
>Addgene plasmid #130590 | pTK_Sox10_enh_10E2_Cherry | addgene full sequence | sequence record 258628 | Addgene NGS Result
AATAAAATATCTTTATTTTCATTACATCTGTGTGTTGGTTTTTTGTGTGAATCGATAGTACTAACATACG
CTCTCCATCAAAACAAAACGAAACAAAACAAACTAGCAAAATAGGCTGTCCCCAGTGCAAGTGCAGGTGC
CAGAACATTTCTCTATCGATAGGTACCGGCAAGAGTGGCAATTTAACCTACAACTGCTGAGCTTGTAGGA
CTGTGACTGGCGACTGTGCTTCCGGCTGGGGCAGTGCCACTGAAAGGGGATCCCCATCACTGATAAGCAG
CAGGAGCAGGGAAACAATAGGTGATTTGATGAGAGCTGCTCTACGATACTCCTGAGAAGACCCACAGCCA
GCTCTGGCCAGAGAGGAAATTGGGGGTTTCCACAGCAACCTGCTCAGGGCACAAAGGCCCAACTGTCTAG
GGGGAAGCAATAGATCTGCGATCTAAGTAAGCTTGCTGCTTCATCCCCGTGGCCCGTTGCTCGCGTTTGC
TGGCGGTGTCCCCGGAAGAAATATATTTGCATGTCTTTAGTTCTATGATGACACAAACCCCGCCCAGCGT
CTTGTCATTGGCGAATTCGAACACGCAGATGCAGTCGGGGCGGCGCGGTCCCAGGTCCACTTCGCATATT
AAGGTGACGCGTGTGGCCTCGAACACCGAGCGACCCTGCAGCGACCCGCTTAACAGCGTCAACAGCGTGC
CGCAGATCCCAAGCTTGCGGCCGCTTAAGCTGCAGAAGTTGGTCGTGAGGCACTGGGCAGGTAAGTATCA
AGGTTACAAGACAGGTTTAAGGAGACCAATAGAAACTGGGCTTGTCGAGACAGAGAAGACTCTTGCGTTT
CTGATAGGCACCTATTGGTCTTACTGACATCCACTTTGCCTTTCTCTCCACAGGTGTCCACTCCCAGGTT
CAATACAGCTCTTAAGCGGCCGCAAGCTAGCTTGCCGCCACCATGGTGAGCAAGGGCGAGGAGGATAACA
TGGCCATCATCAAGGAGTTCATGCGCTTCAAGGTGCACATGGAGGGCTCCGTGAACGGCCACGAGTTCGA
GATCGAGGGCGAGGGCGAGGGCCGCCCCTACGAGGGCACCCAGACCGCCAAGCTGAAGGTGACCAAGGGT
GGCCCCCTGCCCTTCGCCTGGGACATCCTGTCCCCTCAGTTCATGTACGGCTCCAAGGCCTACGTGAAGC
ACCCCGCCGACATCCCCGACTACTTGAAGCTGTCCTTCCCCGAGGGCTTCAAGTGGGAGCGCGTGATGAA
CTTCGAGGACGGCGGCGTGGTGACCGTGACCCAGGACTCCTCCCTGCAGGACGGCGAGTTCATCTACAAG
GTGAAGCTGCGCGGCACCAACTTCCCCTCCGACGGCCCCGTAATGCAGAAGAAGACCATGGGCTGGGAGG
CCTCCTCCGAGCGGATGTACCCCGAGGACGGCGCCCTGAAGGGCGAGATCAAGCAGAGGCTGAAGCTGAA
GGACGGCGGCCACTACGACGCTGAGGTCAAGACCACCTACAAGGCCAAGAAGCCCGTGCAGCTGCCCGGC
GCCTACAACGTCAACATCAAGTTGGACATCACCTCCCACAACGAGGACTACACCATCGTGGAACAGTACG
AACGCGCCGAGGGCCGCCACTCCACCGGCGGCATGGACGAGCTGTACAAGTAAAGCGGCCGCGACTCTAG
AGTCGGGGCGGCCGGCCGCTTCGAGCAGACATGATAAGATACATTGATGAGTTTGGACAAACCACAACTA
GAATGCAGTGAAAAAAATGCTTTATTTGTGAAATTTGTGATGCTATTGCTTTATTTGTAACCATTATAAG
CTGCAATAAACAAGTTAACAACAACAATTGCATTCATTTTATGTTTCAGGTTCAGGGGGAGGTGTGGGAG
GTTTTTTAAAGCAAGTAAAACCTCTACAAATGTGGTAAAATCGATAAGGATCCGTCGACCGATGCCCTTG
AGAGCCTTCAACCCAGTCAGCTCCTTCCGGTGGGCGCGGGGCATGACTATCGTCGCCGCACTTATGACTG
TCTTCTTTATCATGCAACTCGTAGGACAGGTGCCGGCAGCGCTCTTCCGCTTCCTCGCTCACTGACTCGC
TGCGCTCGGTCGTTCGGCTGCGGCGAGCGGTATCAGCTCACTCAAAGGCGGTAATACGGTTATCCACAGA
ATCAGGGGATAACGCAGGAAAGAACATGTGAGCAAAAGGCCAGCAAAAGGCCAGGAACCGTAAAAAGGCC
GCGTTGCTGGCGTTTTTCCATAGGCTCCGCCCCCCTGACGAGCATCACAAAAATCGACGCTCAAGTCAGA
GGTGGCGAAACCCGACAGGACTATAAAGATACCAGGCGTTTCCCCCTGGAAGCTCCCTCGTGCGCTCTCC
TGTTCCGACCCTGCCGCTTACCGGATACCTGTCCGCCTTTCTCCCTTCGGGAAGCGTGGCGCTTTCTCAT
AGCTCACGCTGTAGGTATCTCAGTTCGGTGTAGGTCGTTCGCTCCAAGCTGGGCTGTGTGCACGAACCCC
CCGTTCAGCCCGACCGCTGCGCCTTATCCGGTAACTATCGTCTTGAGTCCAACCCGGTAAGACACGACTT
ATCGCCACTGGCAGCAGCCACTGGTAACAGGATTAGCAGAGCGAGGTATGTAGGCGGTGCTACAGAGTTC
TTGAAGTGGTGGCCTAACTACGGCTACACTAGAAGAACAGTATTTGGTATCTGCGCTCTGCTGAAGCCAG
TTACCTTCGGAAAAAGAGTTGGTAGCTCTTGATCCGGCAAACAAACCACCGCTGGTAGCGGTGGTTTTTT
TGTTTGCAAGCAGCAGATTACGCGCAGAAAAAAAGGATCTCAAGAAGATCCTTTGATCTTTTCTACGGGG
TCTGACGCTCAGTGGAACGAAAACTCACGTTAAGGGATTTTGGTCATGAGATTATCAAAAAGGATCTTCA
CCTAGATCCTTTTAAATTAAAAATGAAGTTTTAAATCAATCTAAAGTATATATGAGTAAACTTGGTCTGA
CAGTTACCAATGCTTAATCAGTGAGGCACCTATCTCAGCGATCTGTCTATTTCGTTCATCCATAGTTGCC
TGACTCCCCGTCGTGTAGATAACTACGATACGGGAGGGCTTACCATCTGGCCCCAGTGCTGCAATGATAC
CGCGAGACCCACGCTCACCGGCTCCAGATTTATCAGCAATAAACCAGCCAGCCGGAAGGGCCGAGCGCAG
AAGTGGTCCTGCAACTTTATCCGCCTCCATCCAGTCTATTAATTGTTGCCGGGAAGCTAGAGTAAGTAGT
TCGCCAGTTAATAGTTTGCGCAACGTTGTTGCCATTGCTACAGGCATCGTGGTGTCACGCTCGTCGTTTG
GTATGGCTTCATTCAGCTCCGGTTCCCAACGATCAAGGCGAGTTACATGATCCCCTATGTTGTGCAAAAA
AGCGGTTAGCTCCTTCGGTCCTCCGATCGTTGTCAGAAGTAAGTTGGCCGCAGTGTTATCACTCATGGTT
ATGGCAGCACTGCATAATTCTCTTACTGTCATGCCATCCGTAAGATGCTTTTCTGTGACTGGTGAGTACT
CAACCAAGTCATTCTGAGAATAGTGTATGCGGCGACCGAGTTGCTCTTGCCCGGCGTCAATACGGGATAA
TACCGCGCCACATAGCAGAACTTTAAAAGTGCTCATCATTGGAAAACGTTCTTCGGGGCGAAAACTCTCA
AGGATCTTACCGCTGTTGAGATCCAGTTCGATGTAACCCACTCGTGCACCCAACTGATCTTCAGCATCTT
TTACTTTCACCAGCGTTTCTGGGTGAGCAAAAACAGGAAGGCAAAATGCCGCAAAAAAGGGAATAAGGGC
GACACGGAAATGTTGAATACTCATACTCTTCCTTTTTCAATATTATTGAAGCATTTATCAGGGTTATTGT
CTCATGAGCGGATACATATTTGAATGTATTTAGAAAAATAAACAAATAGGGGTTCCGCGCACATTTCCCC
GAAAAGTGCCACCTG
[124 nt withheld, positions 4006-4129]
C
[91 nt withheld, positions 4131-4221]
A
[49 nt withheld, positions 4223-4271]
CCTTTGACGTTGGAGTCCACGTTCTTT
[37 nt withheld, positions 4299-4335]
ACCCTATCTCGGTCTATTCTTTTGATTTATAAGGGATTTTGCCGATTTCGGCCTATTGGTTAAAAAATGA
GCTGATTTAACAAAAATTTAACGCGAATTTTAACAAAATATTAACGCTTACAATTTGCCATTCGCCATTC
AGGCTGCGCAACTGTTGGGAAGGGCGATCGGTGCGGGCCTCTTCGCTATTACGCCAGCCCAAGCTACCAT
GATAAGTAAGTAATATTAAGGTACGGGAGGTACTTGGAGCGGCCGC
